Addgene plasmid #196841: pzk488-pmax-NES-PUFc-FseI[ADAR2-DD-splitN]
Purpose: Express NES-PUFc-FseI[ADAR2-DD-splitN]
Depositing lab: Albert Cheng. Depositing organization: Jackson Laboratory. Publication: Simultaneous multifunctional transcriptome engineering by CRISPR RNA scaffold. Liu Z, Jillette N, Robson P, Cheng AW. Nucleic Acids Res. 2023 Aug 11;51(14):e77. doi: 10.1093/nar/gkad547. PubMed 37395412.
Backbone
  Vector backbone: pAC90-pmaxGW
  Backbone size w/o insert (bp): 2955
  Total vector size (bp): 4619
  Vector type: Mammalian Expression
  Selectable markers: Neomycin (select with G418)
Growth in bacteria
  Bacterial resistance: Kanamycin, 50 μg/mL
  Growth temperature: 30°C
  Growth strain: NEB Stable
  Copy number: Unknown
Gene/Insert
  Gene/Insert name: NES-PUFc-FseI[ADAR2-DD-splitN]
  Insert size (bp): 1567
Terms and licenses: Academic/Nonprofit Terms; Industry Terms: Not Available to Industry
Depositor comments: Please visit https://www.biorxiv.org/content/10.1101/2022.06.21.497089v1 for bioRxiv preprint.
How to cite: pzk488-pmax-NES-PUFc-FseI[ADAR2-DD-splitN] was a gift from Albert Cheng (Addgene plasmid # 196841 ; http://n2t.net/addgene:196841 ; RRID:Addgene_196841)
