[The description below was written by a language model from this plasmid's Addgene catalogue record and pLannotate feature annotations shown in this document.]
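Description:
pzk488-pmax-NES-PUFc-FseI[ADAR2-DD-splitN] is a 4.6 kb mammalian expression plasmid built on the Gateway-adapted pAC90-pmaxGW backbone. It replicates in bacteria from a high-copy ColE1/pUC-type origin and carries a Tn5 NeoR/KanR aminoglycoside phosphotransferase gene, which provides kanamycin selection in E. coli. The catalogue also lists neomycin/G418 as the mammalian selectable marker. However, the only promoter annotated next to this gene is a short fragment of the bacterial bla promoter, so the feature table does not show a dedicated eukaryotic promoter for it.

The expression cassette runs from the human CMV immediate-early enhancer and promoter, through a chimeric β-globin/immunoglobulin intron that improves transcript processing, to an SV40 polyadenylation signal. Between attB1 and attB2 sites, left over from Gateway recombination, lies the roughly 1.6 kb insert. Its name indicates a nuclear export signal (not separately annotated) fused to "PUFc", annotated as a fragment of human PUM1 that corresponds to the Pumilio/PUF RNA-binding domain. This is followed by a fragment of human ADARB1 (ADAR2) that the name identifies as the N-terminal half of a split deaminase domain. "FseI" in the name presumably marks a restriction site at the junction for swapping effector modules. A V5 epitope tag is annotated downstream of attB2, but the record does not say whether it is read in frame with the fusion.

The stated purpose is simply to express this fusion protein. The associated publication concerns multifunctional transcriptome engineering using CRISPR RNA scaffolds. This suggests the PUF domain recruits the split adenosine deaminase fragment to scaffold RNAs for RNA editing, presumably together with a complementary C-terminal half supplied from another construct.
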