Features (pLannotate 1.2.2; 13 found; start..end, strand, type, name):
    140..517     +  enhancer       CMV enhancer: human cytomegalovirus immediate early enhancer
    519..718     +  promoter       CMV promoter: human cytomegalovirus (CMV) immediate early promoter
    813..945     +  intron         chimeric intron: chimera between introns from human β-globin and immunoglobulin heavy chain genes
    960..984     +  protein_bind   attB1: mutant version of attB; recombination site for the Gateway® BP reaction BP Clonase™
   1068..2114    +  CDS            PUM1 (fragment): PUM1_HUMAN - Also known as KIAA0099 From Homo sapiens (Human).
   2178..2627    +  CDS            ADARB1 (fragment): RED1_HUMAN - Also known as ADAR2 From Homo sapiens (Human).
   2648..2672    -  protein_bind   attB2: mutant version of attB; recombination site for the Gateway® BP reaction BP Clonase™
   2725..2766    +  CDS            V5 tag: epitope tag from simian virus 5
   2821..2902    -  polyA_signal   SV40 poly(A) signal: SV40 polyadenylation signal
   2925..2993    -  CDS            large T antigen (fragment): large T antigen from SV40 (simian virus 40)
   3100..3688    -  rep_origin     ori: high-copy-number ColE1/pMB1/pBR322/pUC origin of replication
   3769..4563    -  CDS            NeoR/KanR: aminoglycoside phosphotransferase from Tn5; aph(3')-II (or nptII); confers resistance to neomycin, kanamycin, and G418 (Geneticin®)
   4564..4590    -  promoter       AmpR promoter (fragment): bla
>Addgene plasmid #196841 | pzk488-pmax-NES-PUFc-FseI[ADAR2-DD-splitN] | addgene full sequence | sequence record 420047 | Addgene NGS Result
TCAATATTGGCCATTAGCCATATTATTCATTGGTTATATAGCATAAATCAATATTGGCTATTGGCCATTG
CATACGTTGTATCTATATCATAATATGTACATTTATATTGGCTCATGTCCAATATGACCGCCATGTTGGC
ATTGATTATTGACTAGTTATTAATAGTAATCAATTACGGGGTCATTAGTTCATAGCCCATATATGGAGTT
CCGCGTTACATAACTTACGGTAAATGGCCCGCCTGGCTGACCGCCCAACGACCCCCGCCCATTGACGTCA
ATAATGACGTATGTTCCCATAGTAACGCCAATAGGGACTTTCCATTGACGTCAATGGGTGGAGTATTTAC
GGTAAACTGCCCACTTGGCAGTACATCAAGTGTATCATATGCCAAGTCCGCCCCCTATTGACGTCAATGA
CGGTAAATGGCCCGCCTGGCATTATGCCCAGTACATGACCTTACGGGACTTTCCTACTTGGCAGTACATC
TACGTATTAGTCATCGCTATTACCATGGTGATGCGGTTTTGGCAGTACACCAATGGGCGTGGATAGCGGT
TTGACTCACGGGGATTTCCAAGTCTCCACCCCATTGACGTCAATGGGAGTTTGTTTTGGCACCAAAATCA
ACGGGACTTTCCAAAATGTCGTAATAACCCCGCCCCGTTGACGCAAATGGGCGGTAGGCGTGTACGGTGG
GAGGTCTATATAAGCAGAGGTCGTTTAGTGAACCGTCAGATCACTAGTAGCTTTATTGCGGTAGTTTATC
ACAGTTAAATTGCTAACGCAGTCAGTGCTCGACTGATCACAGGTAAGTATCAAGGTTACAAGACAGGTTT
AAGGAGGCCAATAGAAACTGGGCTTGTCGAGACAGAGAAGATTCTTGCGTTTCTGATAGGCACCTATTGG
TCTTACTGACATCCACTTTGCCTTTCTCTCCACAGGGAAAAAACAATTGACAAGTTTGTACAAAAAAGCA
GGCTCCGAATTCACCGGTGCCGCCACCATGCTGCCACCATTGGAAAGGCTTACGCTGGGCGGAGGCGGAT
CTGGGCGCGCCTCTAGAGGCCGCAGCCGCCTTTTGGAAGATTTTCGAAACAACCGGTACCCCAATTTACA
ACTGCGGGAGATTGCTGGACATATAATGGAATTTTCCCAAGACCAGCATGGGTCCAGATTCATTCAGCTG
AAACTGGAGCGTGCCACACCAGCTGAGCGCCAGCTTGTCTTCAATGAAATCCTCCAGGCTGCCTACCAAC
TCATGGTGGATGTGTTTGGTAATTACGTCATTCAGAAGTTCTTTGAATTTGGCAGTCTTGAACAGAAGCT
GGCTTTGGCAGAACGGATTCGAGGCCACGTCCTGTCATTGGCACTACAGATGTATGGCAGCCGTGTTATC
GAGAAAGCTCTTGAGTTTATTCCTTCAGACCAGCAGAATGAGATGGTTCGGGAACTAGATGGCCATGTCT
TGAAGTGTGTGAAAGATCAGAATGGCAATCACGTGGTTCAGAAATGCATTGAATGTGTACAGCCCCAGTC
TTTGCAATTTATCATCGACGCGTTTAAGGGACAGGTATTTGCCTTATCCACACATCCTTATGGCTGCCGA
GTGATTCAGAGAATCCTGGAGCACTGTCTCCCTGACCAGACACTCCCTATTTTAGAGGAGCTTCACCAGC
ACACAGAGCAGCTGGTACAGGATCAATATGGAAGTTATGTAATCGAACATGTACTGGAGCACGGTCGTCC
TGAGGATAAAAGCAAAATTGTAGCAGAAATCCGAGGCAATGTACTTGTATTGAGTCAGCACAAATTTGCA
AACAATGTTGTGCAGAAGTGTGTTACTCACGCCTCACGTACGGAGCGCGCTGTGCTCATCGACGAGGTGT
GCACCATGAACGACGGTCCCCACAGTGCCTTATACACCATGATGAAGGACCAGTATGCCAACTACGTGGT
CCAGAAGATGATTGACGTGGCGGAGCCAGGCCAGCGGAAGATCGTCATGCATAAGATCCGGCCCCACATC
GCAACTCTTCGTAAGTACACCTATGGCAAGCACATTCTGGCCAAGCTGGAGAAGTACTACATGAAGAACG
GTGTTGACTTAGGGGGCGGCCGCGGGGGAGGCGGTTCCGGTGGCGGCGGAAGCGGAGGTGGAGGATCAGG
GCCGGCCCAGCTGCATTTACCGCAGGTTTTAGCTGACGCTGTCTCACGCCTGGTCCTGGGTAAGTTTGGT
GACCTGACCGACAACTTCTCCTCCCCTCACGCTCGCAGAAAAGTGCTGGCTGGAGTCGTCATGACAACAG
GCACAGATGTTAAAGATGCCAAGGTGATAAGTGTTTCTACAGGAACAAAATGTATTAATGGTGAATACAT
GAGTGATCGTGGCCTTGCATTAAATGACTGCCATGCAGAAATAATATCTCGGAGATCCTTGCTCAGATTT
CTTTATACACAACTTGAGCTTTACTTAAATAACAAAGATGATCAAAAAAGATCCATCTTTCAGAAATCAG
AGCGAGGGGGGTTTAGGCTGAAGGAGAATGTCCAGTTTCATCTGTACATCAGCACCTCTCCCTGTGGAGA
TGCCAGAATCTTCTCACCACATGAGCCAATCCTGGAAGAATAGTTATTAAGAATTCGACCCAGCTTTCTT
GTACAAAGTGGTTGATATCCAGCACAGTGGCGGCCGCTCGAGTCTAGAGGGCCCGCGGTTCGAAGGTAAG
CCTATCCCTAACCCTCTCCTCGGTCTCGATTCTACGCGTACCGGTTAGCAATTGTTTTTTCGATGAGTTT
GGACAAACCACAACTAGAATGCAGTGAAAAAAATGCTTTATTTGTGAAATTTGTGATGCTATTGCTTTAT
TTGTAACCATTATAAGCTGCAATAAACAAGTTAACAACAACAATTGCATTCATTTTATGTTTCAGGTTCA
GGGGGAGGTGTGGGAGGTTTTTTAAAGCAAGTAAAACCTCTACAAATGTGGTACTTAAGAGGGGGAGACC
AAAGGGCGAGACGTTAAGGCCTCACGTGACATGTGAGCAAAAGGCCAGCAAAAGGCCAGGAACCGTAAAA
AGGCCGCGTTGCTGGCGTTTTTCCATAGGCTCCGCCCCCCTGACGAGCATCACAAAAATCGACGCTCAAG
TCAGAGGTGGCGAAACCCGACAGGACTATAAAGATACCAGGCGTTTCCCCCTGGAAGCTCCCTCGTGCGC
TCTCCTGTTCCGACCCTGCCGCTTACGGGATACCTGTCCGCCTTTCTCCCTTCGGGAAGCGTGGCGCTTT
CTCATAGCTCACGCTGTAGGTATCTCAGTTCGGTGTAGGTCGTTCGCTCCAAGCTGGGCTGTGTGCACGA
ACCCCCCGTTCAGCCCGACCGCTGCGCCTTATCCGGTAACTATCGTCTTGAGTCCAACCCGGTAAGACAC
GACTTATCGCCACTGGCAGCAGCCACTGGTAACAGGATTAGCAGAGCGAGGTATGTAGGCGGTGCTACAG
AGTTCTTGAAGTGGTGGCCTAACTACGGCTACACTAGAAGAACAGTATTTGGTATCTGCGCTCTGCTGAA
GCCAGTTACCTTCGGAAAAAGAGTTGGTAGCTCTTGATCCGGCAAACAAACCACCGCTGGTAGCGGTGGT
TTTTTTGTTTGCAAGCAGCAGATTACGCGCAGAAAAAAAGGATCTCAAGAAGATCCTTTGATCTTTTCTA
CGGGGTCTGACGCTCAGTGGAACGAAAACTCACGTTAAGGGATTTTGGTCATGCCGTCTCAGAAGAACTC
GTCAAGAAGGCGATAGAAGGCGATGCGCTGCGAATCGGGAGCGGCGATACCGTAAAGCACGAGGAAGCGG
TCAGCCCATTCGCCGCCAAGCTCTTCAGCAATATCACGGGTAGCCAACGCTATGTCCTGATAGCGGTCCG
CCACACCCAGCCGGCCACAGTCGATGAATCCAGAAAAGCGGCCATTTTCCACCATGATATTCGGCAAGCA
GGCATCGCCATGGGTCACGACGAGATCCTCGCCGTCGGGCATGCTCGCCTTGAGCCTGGCGAACAGTTCG
GCTGGCGCGAGCCCCTGATGCTCTTCGTCCAGATCATCCTGATCGACAAGACCGGCTTCCATCCGAGTAC
GTGCTCTCTCGATGCGATGTTTCGCTTGGTGGTCGAATGGGCAGGTAGCCGGATCAAGCGTATGCAGCCG
CCGCATTGCATCAGCCATGATGGATACTTTCTCGGCAGGAGCAAGGTGAGATGACAGGAGATCCTGCCCC
GGCACTTCGCCCAATAGCAGCCAGTCCCTTCCCGCTTCAGTGACAACGTCGAGTACAGCTGCGCAAGGAA
CGCCCGTCGTGGCCAGCCACGATAGCCGCGCTGCCTCGTCTTGCAGTTCATTCAGGGCACCGGACAGGTC
GGTCTTGACAAAAAGAACCGGGCGCCCCTGCGCTGACAGCCGGAACACGGCGGCATCAGAGCAGCCGATT
GTCTGTTGTGCCCAGTCATAGCCGAATAGCCTCTCCACCCAAGCGGCCGGAGAACCTGCGTGCAATCCAT
CTTGTTCAATCATAATATTATTGAAGCATTTATCAGGGTTCGTCTCGTCCCGGTCTCCTCCCATGCATG
